>Addgene plasmid #205695 | MAPTW | addgene full sequence | sequence record 409143 | Addgene NGS Result
AATGAAAGACCCCACCTGTAGGTTTGGCAAGCTAGCTTAAGTAACGCCATTTTGCAAGGCATGGAAAATA
CATAACTGAGAATAGAGAAGTTCAGATCAAGGTTAGGAACAGAGAGACAGCAGAATATGGGCCAAACAGG
ATATCTGTGGTAAGCAGTTCCTGCCCCGGCTCAGGGCCAAGAACAGATGGTCCCCAGATGCGGTCCCGCC
CTCAGCAGTTTCTAGAGAACCATCAGATGTTTCCAGGGTGCCCCAAGGACCTGAAATGACCCTGTGCCTT
ATTTGAACTAACCAATCAGTTCGCTTCTCGCTTCTGTTCGCGCGCTTCTGCTCCCCGAGCTCAATAAAAG
AGCCCACAACCCCTCACTCGGCGCGCCAGTCCTCCGATAGACTGCGTCGCCCGGGTACCCGTATTCCCAA
TAAAGCCTCTTGCTGTTTGCATCCGAATCGTGGACTCGCTGATCCTTGGGAGGGTCTCCTCAGATTGATT
GACTGCCCACCTCGGGGGTCTTTCATTTGGAGGTTCCACCGAGATTTGGAGACCCCTGCCCAGGGACCAC
CGACCCCCCCGCCGGGAGGTAAGCTGGCCAGCGGTCGTTTCGTGTCTGTCTCTGTCTTTGTGCGTGTTTG
TGCCGGCATCTAATGTTTGCGCCTGCGTCTGTACTAGTTAGCTAACTAGCTCTGTATCTGGCGGACCCGT
GGTGGAACTGACGAGTTCTGAACACCCGGCCGCAACCCTGGGAGACGTCCCAGGGACTTTGGGGGCCGTT
TTTGTGGCCCGACCTGAGGAAGGGAGTCGATGTGGAATCCGACCCCGTCAGGATATGTGGTTCTGGTAGG
AGACGAGAACCTAAAACAGTTCCCGCCTCCGTCTGAATTTTTGCTTTCGGTTTGGAACCGAAGCCGCGCG
TCTTGTCTGCTGCAGCGCTGCAGCATCGTTCTGTGTTGTCTCTGTCTGACTGTGTTTCTGTATTTGTCTG
AAAATTAGGGCCAGACTGTTACCACTCCCTTAAGTTTGACCTTAGGTCACTGGAAAGATGTCGAGCGGAT
CGCTCACAACCAGTCGGTAGATGTCAAGAAGAGACGTTGGGTTACCTTCTGCTCTGCAGAATGGCCAACC
TTTAACGTCGGATGGCCGCGAGACGGCACCTTTAACCGAGACCTCATCACCCAGGTTAAGATCAAGGTCT
TTTCACCTGGCCCGCATGGACACCCAGACCAGGTCCCCTACATCGTGACCTGGGAAGCCTTGGCTTTTGA
CCCCCCTCCCTGGGTCAAGCCCTTTGTACACCCTAAGCCTCCGCCTCCTCTTCCTCCATCCGCCCCGTCT
CTCCCCCTTGAACCTCCTCGTTCGACCCCGCCTCGATCCTCCCTTTATCCAGCCCTCACTCCTTCTCTAG
GCGCCGGAATTAGATCTCTCGACTAGGGATAACAGGGTAATTGTTTGAATGAGGCTTCAGTACTTTACAG
AATCGTTGCCTGCACATCTTGGAAACACTTGCTGGGATTACTTCGACTTCTTAACCCAACAGAAGGCTCG
AGAAGGTATATTGCTGTTGACAGGATCCACATTAACAACTTTAAGTCCAGCAATTTGAGTTAAGGGTGTT
GCTCTCAATGATTTCACTAATGGTTCAATTTTTAATTTCTTTTCTTCTGGTTCAAAATTCAAGTTTCAAG
TGAAAGTGTAATATGCACCCATTTCTTTCAATAAATCTTCTAAATAGTCCACTAATGTTTTATTTTGTTT
TTTACAAAATCAAGCAGCCTCTGCTATCAATATAGAACCTTGTATTCCATCTTTATCTCTAGCTGAGTCA
TCAATTACATATCCATAACTTTCTTCATAAGCAAAAACAAAATTTAATCCGTTATCTTCTTCTTTAGCAA
TTTCTCTACCCATTCATTTCAATCCAGTTAAAGTTTTTACAATCTTAACTCCATATTTTTCCTGAGCGAT
TCTATCACCCAAATCACTTGTTACAAAACTTGAATATAGAGCCGGATTTTTTGGAATGCTATTTAAGCGT
TTTAGATTTGATAATTTTCAATCAATTAAAATTGGTCCTGTTTGATTTCCATCTAATCTTACAAAATGAC
CATCATGTTTTATTGCCATTCCAAATCTGTCAGCATCTGGGTCATTCATAATAATAATATCTGCATCATG
TTTAATACCATATTCAAGCGGTATTTTTCATGCAGGATCAAATTCTGGATTTGGATTTACAACATTTTTC
AATGTTTCATCTTCAAATGCACGATCTTCACCCTCAATAACGTTATATCCTGATTCACGTAATCTTTTTG
GGGTAAATTTAGTTCCTGTTCCATTAACTGCGCTAAAAATAGGGCCCTGCCTCGGACTTCAAGGGGCTAG
AATTCGAGCAATTATCTTGTTTACTAAAACTGAATACCTTGCTATCTCTTTGATACATTTTTACAAAGCT
GAATTAAAATGGTATAAATTAAATCACTTTTTTCAATTCTACCGGGTAGGGGAGGCGCTTTTCCCAAGGC
AGTCTGGAGCATGCGCTTTAGCAGCCCCGCTGGGCACTTGGCGCTACACAAGTGGCCTCTGGCCTCGCAC
ACATTCCACATCCACCGGTAGGCGCCAACCGGCTCCGTTCTTTGGTGGCCCCTTCGCGCCACCTTCTACT
CCTCCCCTAGTCAGGAAGTTCCCCCCCGCCCCGCAGCTCGCGTCGTGCAGGACGTGACAAATGGAAGTAG
CACGTCTCACTAGTCTCGTGCAGATGGACAGCACCGCTGAGCAATGGAAGCGGGTAGGCCTTTGGGGCAG
CGGCCAATAGCAGCTTTGCTCCTTCGCTTTCTGGGCTCAGAGGCTGGGAAGGGGTGGGTCCGGGGGCGGG
CTCAGGGGCGGGCTCAGGGGCGGGGCGGGCGCCCGAAGGTCCTCCGGAGGCCCGGCATTCTGCACGCTTC
AAAAGCGCACGTCTGCCGCGCTGTTCTCCTCTTCCTCATCTCCGGGCCTTTCGACCTTTAATTAACCACC
ATGGTGTCTAAGGGCGAAGAGCTGATTAAGGAGAACATGCACATGAAGCTGTACATGGAGGGCACCGTGG
ACAACCATCACTTCAAGTGCACATCCGAGGGCGAAGGCAAGCCCTACGAGGGCACCCAGACCATGAGAAT
CAAGGTGGTCGAGGGCGGCCCTCTCCCCTTCGCCTTCGACATCCTGGCTACTAGCTTCCTCTACGGCAGC
AAGACCTTCATCAACCACACCCAGGGCATCCCCGACTTCTTCAAGCAGTCCTTCCCTGAGGGCTTCACAT
GGGAGAGAGTCACCACATACGAAGACGGGGGCGTGCTGACCGCTACCCAGGACACCAGCCTCCAGGACGG
CTGCCTCATCTACAACGTCAAGATCAGAGGGGTGAACTTCACATCCAACGGCCCTGTGATGCAGAAGAAA
ACACTCGGCTGGGAGGCGTTCACCGAGACGCTGTACCCCGCTGACGGCGGCCTGGAAGGCAGAAACGACA
TGGCCCTGAAGCTCGTGGGCGGGAGCCATCTGATCGCAAACGCCAAGACCACATATAGATCCAAGAAACC
CGCTAAGAACCTCAAGATGCCTGGCGTGTACTATGTGGACTACAGACTGGAAAGAATCAAGGAGGCCAAC
AACGAGACCTACGTCGAGCAGCACGAGGTGGCAGTGGCCAGATACTGCGACCTCCCTAGCAAACTGGGGC
ACAAGCTAAATTAGGTTTAAACATCAACCTCTGGATTACAAAATTTGTGAAAGATTGACTGGTATTCTTA
ACTATGTTGCTCCTTTTACGCTATGTGGATACGCTGCTTTAATGCCTTTGTATCATGCTATTGCTTCCCG
TATGGCTTTCATTTTCTCCTCCTTGTATAAATCCTGGTTGCTGTCTCTTTATGAGGAGTTGTGGCCCGTT
GTCAGGCAACGTGGCGTGGTGTGCACTGTGTTTGCTGACGCAACCCCCACTGGTTGGGGCATTGCCACCA
CCTGTCAGCTCCTTTCCGGGACTTTCGCTTTCCCCCTCCCTATTGCCACGGCGGAACTCATCGCCGCCTG
CCTTGCCCGCTGCTGGACAGGGGCTCGGCTGTTGGGCACTGACAATTCCGTGGTGTTGTCGGGGAAGCTG
ACGTCCTTTCCATGGCTGCTCGCCTGTGTTGCCACCTGGATTCTGCGCGGGACGTCCTTCTGCTACGTCC
CTTCGGCCCTCAATCCAGCGGACCTTCCTTCCCGCGGCCTGCTGCCGGCTCTGCGGCCTCTTCCGCGTCT
TCGCCTTCGCCCTCAGACGAGTCGGATCTCCCTTTGGGCCGCCTCCCCGCCTGGGTCGACCTGCAGGCAT
GCAAGCTTATCGATAAAATAAAAGATTTTATTTAGTCTCCAGAAAAAGGGGGGAATGAAAGACCCCACCT
GTAGGTTTGGCAAGCTAGCTTAAGTAACGCCATTTTGCAAGGCATGGAAAATACATAACTGAGAATAGAG
AAGTTCAGATCAAGGTTAGGAACAGAGAGACAGCAGAATATGGGCCAAACAGGATATCTGTGGTAAGCAG
TTCCTGCCCCGGCTCAGGGCCAAGAACAGATGGTCCCCAGATGCGGTCCCGCCCTCAGCAGTTTCTAGAG
AACCATCAGATGTTTCCAGGGTGCCCCAAGGACCTGAAATGACCCTGTGCCTTATTTGAACTAACCAATC
AGTTCGCTTCTCGCTTCTGTTCGCGCGCTTCTGCTCCCCGAGCTCAATAAAAGAGCCCACAACCCCTCAC
TCGGCGCGCCAGTCCTCCGATAGACTGCGTCGCCCGGGTACCCGTGTATCCAATAAACCCTCTTGCAGTT
GCATCCGACTTGTGGTCTCGCTGTTCCTTGGGAGGGTCTCCTCTGAGTGATTGACTACCCGTCAGCGGGG
GTCTTTCATGGGTAACAGTTTCTTGAAGTTGGAGAACAACATTCTGAGGGTAGGAGTCGAATATTAAGTA
ATCCTGACTCAATTAGCCACTGTTTTGAATCCACATACTCCAATACTCCTGAAATAGTTCATTATGGACA
GCGCAGAAAGAGCTGGGGAGAATTGTGAAATTGTTATCCGCTCACAATTCCACACAACATACGAGCCGGA
AGCATAAAGTGTAAAGCCTGGGGTGCCTAATGAGTGAGCTAACTCACATTAATTGCGTTGCGCTCACTGC
CCGCTTTCCAGTCGGGAAACCTGTCGTGCCAGCTGCATTAATGAATCGGCCAACGCGCGGGGAGAGGCGG
TTTGCGTATTGGGCGCTCTTCCGCTTCCTCGCTCACTGACTCGCTGCGCTCGGTCGTTCGGCTGCGGCGA
GCGGTATCAGCTCACTCAAAGGCGGTAATACGGTTATCCACAGAATCAGGGGATAACGCAGGAAAGAACA
TGTGAGCAAAAGGCCAGCAAAAGGCCAGGAACCGTAAAAAGGCCGCGTTGCTGGCGTTTTTCCATAGGCT
CCGCCCCCCTGACGAGCATCACAAAAATCGACGCTCAAGTCAGAGGTGGCGAAACCCGACAGGACTATAA
AGATACCAGGCGTTTCCCCCTGGAAGCTCCCTCGTGCGCTCTCCTGTTCCGACCCTGCCGCTTACCGGAT
ACCTGTCCGCCTTTCTCCCTTCGGGAAGCGTGGCGCTTTCTCATAGCTCACGCTGTAGGTATCTCAGTTC
GGTGTAGGTCGTTCGCTCCAAGCTGGGCTGTGTGCACGAACCCCCCGTTCAGCCCGACCGCTGCGCCTTA
TCCGGTAACTATCGTCTTGAGTCCAACCCGGTAAGACACGACTTATCGCCACTGGCAGCAGCCACTGGTA
ACAGGATTAGCAGAGCGAGGTATGTAGGCGGTGCTACAGAGTTCTTGAAGTGGTGGCCTAACTACGGCTA
CACTAGAAGAACAGTATTTGGTATCTGCGCTCTGCTGAAGCCAGTTACCTTCGGAAAAAGAGTTGGTAGC
TCTTGATCCGGCAAACAAACCACCGCTGGTAGCGGTGGTTTTTTTGTTTGCAAGCAGCAGATTACGCGCA
GAAAAAAAGGATCTCAAGAAGATCCTTTGATCTTTTCTACGGGGTCTGACGCTCAGTGGAACGAAAACTC
ACGTTAAGGGATTTTGGTCATGAGATTATCAAAAAGGATCTTCACCTAGATCCTTTTAAATTAAAAATGA
AGTTTTAAATCAATCTAAAGTATATATGAGTAAACTTGGTCTGACAGTTACCAATGCTTAATCAGTGAGG
CACCTATCTCAGCGATCTGTCTATTTCGTTCATCCATAGTTGCCTGACTCCCCGTCGTGTAGATAACTAC
GATACGGGAGGGCTTACCATCTGGCCCCAGTGCTGCAATGATACCGCGAGACCCACGCTCACCGGCTCCA
GATTTATCAGCAATAAACCAGCCAGCCGGAAGGGCCGAGCGCAGAAGTGGTCCTGCAACTTTATCCGCCT
CCATCCAGTCTATTAATTGTTGCCGGGAAGCTAGAGTAAGTAGTTCGCCAGTTAATAGTTTGCGCAACGT
TGTTGCCATTGCTACAGGCATCGTGGTGTCACGCTCGTCGTTTGGTATGGCTTCATTCAGCTCCGGTTCC
CAACGATCAAGGCGAGTTACATGATCCCCCATGTTGTGCAAAAAAGCGGTTAGCTCCTTCGGTCCTCCGA
TCGTTGTCAGAAGTAAGTTGGCCGCAGTGTTATCACTCATGGTTATGGCAGCACTGCATAATTCTCTTAC
TGTCATGCCATCCGTAAGATGCTTTTCTGTGACTGGTGAGTACTCAACCAAGTCATTCTGAGAATAGTGT
ATGCGGCGACCGAGTTGCTCTTGCCCGGCGTCAATACGGGATAATACCGCGCCACATAGCAGAACTTTAA
AAGTGCTCATCATTGGAAAACGTTCTTCGGGGCGAAAACTCTCAAGGATCTTACCGCTGTTGAGATCCAG
TTCGATGTAACCCACTCGTGCACCCAACTGATCTTCAGCATCTTTTACTTTCACCAGCGTTTCTGGGTGA
GCAAAAACAGGAAGGCAAAATGCCGCAAAAAAGGGAATAAGGGCGACACGGAAATGTTGAATACTCATAC
TCTTCCTTTTTCAATATTATTGAAGCATTTATCAGGGTTATTGTCTCATGAGCGGATACATATTTGAATG
TATTTAGAAAAATAAACAAATAGGGGTTCCGCGCACATTTCCCCGAAAAGTGCCACCTGACGTCTAAGAA
ACCATTATTATCATGACATTAACCTATAAAAATAGGCGTATCACGAGGCCCTTTCGTCTCGCGCGTTTCG
GTGATGACGGTGAAAACCTCTGACACATGCAGCTCCCGGAGACGGTCACAGCTTGTCTGTAAGCGGATGC
CGGGAGCAGACAAGCCCGTCAGGGCGCGTCAGCGGGTGTTGGCGGGTGTCGGGGCTGGCTTAACTATGCG
GCATCAGAGCAGATTGTACTGAGAGTGCACCATATGCGGTGTGAAATACCGCACAGATGCGTAAGGAGAA
AATACCGCATCAGGCGCCATTCGCCATTCAGGCTGCGCAACTGTTGGGAAGGGCGATCGGTGCGGGCCTC
TTCGCTATTACGCCAGCTGGCGAAAGGGGGATGTGCTGCAAGGCGATTAAGTTGGGTAACGCCAGGGTTT
TCCCAGTCACGACGTTGTAAAACGACGGCGCAAGGAATGGTGCATGCAAGGAGATGGCGCCCAACAGTCC
CCCGGCCACGGGGCCTGCCACCATACCCACGCCGAAACAAGCGCTCATGAGCCCGAAGTGGCGAGCCCGA
TCTTCCCCATCGGTGATGTCGGCGATATAGGCGCCAGCAACCGCACCTGTGGCGCCGGTGATGCCGGCCA
CGATGCGTCCGGCGTAGAGGCGATTAGTCCAATTTGTTAAAGACAGGATATCAGTGGTCCAGGCTCTAGT
TTTGACTCAACAATATCACCAGCTGAAGCCTATAGAGTACGAGCCATAGATAAAATAAAAGATTTTATTT
AGTCTCCAGAAAAAGGGGGG
Features (pLannotate 1.2.2; 21 found; start..end, strand, type, name):
      1..517     +  LTR            5' LTR: 5' long terminal repeat from murine embryonic stem cell virus
    581..922     +  misc_feature   MESV Ψ: packaging signal of murine embryonic stem cell virus
    989..1405    +  CDS            gag (truncated): truncated Moloney murine leukemia virus (MMLV) gag gene lacking the start codon
   2357..2480    +  ncRNA          3' miR-30a: sequence downstream of the 71-nt precursor of the human miR-30a microRNA (Zeng et al., 2002) miRNA
   2494..2993    +  promoter       PGK promoter: mouse phosphoglycerate kinase 1 promoter
   3011..3721    +  CDS            mTagBFP2: mTagBFP2 is a basic (constitutively fluorescent) blue fluorescent protein published in 2011, derived from Entacmaea quadricolor. It is reported to be a very rapidly-maturing monomer with very low acid sensitivity.
   3733..4320    +  misc_feature   WPRE: woodchuck hepatitis virus posttranscriptional regulatory element
   4325..4348    +  misc_feature   MCS (fragment): pUC18/19 multiple cloning site
   4395..4909    +  LTR            3' LTR: 3' long terminal repeat from murine embryonic stem cell virus
   5071..5087    -  protein_bind   lac operator: The lac repressor binds to the lac operator to inhibit transcription in E. coli. This inhibition can be relieved by adding lactose or isopropyl-β-D-thiogalactopyranoside (IPTG). lac repressor encoded by lacI
   5095..5125    -  promoter       lac promoter: promoter for the E. coli lac operon
   5140..5161    -  protein_bind   CAP binding site: CAP binding activates transcription in the presence of cAMP. E. coli catabolite activator protein
   5174..5266    -  CDS            lacI (fragment): lac repressor; lacI; The lac repressor binds to the lac operator to inhibit transcription in E. coli. This inhibition can be relieved by adding lactose or isopropyl-β-D-thiogalactopyranoside (IPTG).
   5449..6037    -  rep_origin     ori: high-copy-number ColE1/pMB1/pBR322/pUC origin of replication
   6208..7068    -  CDS            AmpR: β-lactamase; bla; confers resistance to ampicillin, carbenicillin, and related antibiotics
   7069..7173    -  promoter       AmpR promoter: bla
   7268..7303    +  CDS            rop (fragment): Rop protein, which maintains plasmids at low copy number; rop
   7405..7504    +  misc_feature   bom (fragment): basis of mobility region from pBR322
   7510..7659    -  CDS            lacZα (fragment): LacZα fragment of β-galactosidase; lacZ fragment
   7659..7860    -  CDS            TcR (fragment): tetracycline efflux protein; tet; confers resistance to tetracycline
   7861..7959    +  CDS            env (fragment): murine leukemia virus gPr80 envelope polyprotein precursor; env; proteolytically cleaved into gp70SU and p15TM subunits
