[The description below was written by a language model from this plasmid's Addgene catalogue record and pLannotate feature annotations shown in this document.]
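Description:
MAPTW is a gammaretroviral shRNAmir backbone built on the MIGR (MSCV-type) vector, intended for RNA interference in mammalian cells after packaging into retroviral particles. The 8.0 kb plasmid carries murine embryonic stem cell virus 5' and 3' long terminal repeats flanking the transfer region, together with the Ψ packaging signal and a truncated gag segment lacking its start codon, which helps the genomic RNA be encapsidated efficiently without expressing Gag. In bacteria it is maintained through a high-copy ColE1/pUC-type origin and selected with ampicillin via the β-lactamase gene. The remaining lac, rop, bom, TcR and env annotations are short fragments left over from earlier cloning vectors and have no evident function.

The payload is a synthetic cassette called miR-AB, recorded as driven by the MSCV LTR promoter and cloned between BamHI and ApaI sites. The feature table annotates only a 3' miR-30a flanking sequence in this area, and roughly 950 nt upstream of it is unannotated, so the detailed layout of the miRNA scaffold and the shRNA insertion site cannot be read from the record. As a backbone, it is presumably meant to receive a user-chosen hairpin embedded in microRNA context, so that an LTR-driven Pol II transcript is processed by the endogenous miRNA pathway. Downstream, an independent mouse PGK promoter drives mTagBFP2, a fast-maturing monomeric blue fluorescent protein, followed by a WPRE that improves transcript stability and expression. Blue fluorescence therefore marks transduced cells. The associated toolkit is described as supporting multicolor-barcoded multiplex RNAi at the single-cell level, with this vector supplying the blue channel.
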