Addgene plasmid #205695: MAPTW
Purpose: shRNAmir backbone for RNA interference, with mTagBFP2 reporter
Depositing lab: Dapeng Wang. Depositing organization: Shandong Medical and Pharmaceutical University. Publication: miR-AB, a miRNA-based shRNA viral toolkit for multicolor-barcoded multiplex RNAi at a single-cell level. Wang D, Xiu J, Zhao J, Luo J. EMBO Rep. 2022 Apr 5;23(4):e53691. doi: 10.15252/embr.202153691. Epub 2022 Feb 24. PubMed 35201651.
Backbone
  Vector backbone: MIGR
  Vector type: Retroviral
Growth in bacteria
  Bacterial resistance: Ampicillin, 100 μg/mL
  Growth temperature: 37°C
  Growth strain: NEB Stable
  Copy number: High Copy
Gene/Insert
  Gene/Insert name: miR-AB
  Species: Synthetic
  Promoter: MSCV
  Cloning method: Restriction Enzyme; 5′ cloning site BamHI (unknown if destroyed); 3′ cloning site ApaI (unknown if destroyed)
  Sequencing primers: 3′ PGK Reverse: GCCAGAGGCCACTTGTGTAG
Terms and licenses: Academic/Nonprofit Terms; Industry Terms: Not Available to Industry
How to cite: MAPTW was a gift from Dapeng Wang (Addgene plasmid # 205695 ; http://n2t.net/addgene:205695 ; RRID:Addgene_205695)
